Addgene plasmid #171356: pFTK084
Purpose: Part Plasmid Entry Vector (LVL0) from the Fungal Modular Cloning ToolKit.
Depositing lab: Arnold Driessen. Depositing organization: University of Groningen. Publication: Modular Synthetic Biology Toolkit for Filamentous Fungi. Mozsik L, Pohl C, Meyer V, Bovenberg RAL, Nygard Y, Driessen AJM. ACS Synth Biol. 2021 Nov 2. doi: 10.1021/acssynbio.1c00260. PubMed 34726388.
Backbone
  Vector backbone: pICH41276
  Vector type: Bacterial Expression, Yeast Expression, Synthetic Biology
Growth in bacteria
  Bacterial resistance: Spectinomycin, 50 μg/mL
  Growth temperature: 37°C
  Growth strain: DH5alpha
  Copy number: High Copy
Gene/Insert
  Gene/Insert name: TtRNA[Met] A.niger Pol-III terminator
  Species: Penicillium, Aspergillus, or other fungal sources
  Mutation: n/a
  Cloning method: Restriction Enzyme; 5′ cloning site Unknown (unknown if destroyed)
Terms and licenses: Academic/Nonprofit Terms; Industry Terms: Not Available to Industry
How to cite: pFTK084 was a gift from Arnold Driessen (Addgene plasmid # 171356 ; http://n2t.net/addgene:171356 ; RRID:Addgene_171356)
