[The description below was written by a language model from this plasmid's Addgene catalogue record and pLannotate feature annotations shown in this document.]
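Description:
pFTK084 is a level 0 (LVL0) part plasmid from the Fungal Modular Cloning ToolKit, a synthetic biology collection for assembling genetic constructs for filamentous fungi. It is built on the pICH41276 backbone, a small MoClo-style entry vector, and the sequenced plasmid is only 2,476 nt. It is maintained in E. coli through a high-copy ColE1/pUC-type origin of replication and selected with spectinomycin. Resistance comes from the aadA gene, which encodes an adenylyltransferase active against streptomycin and spectinomycin and here lies downstream of an annotated bla (AmpR) promoter. The short integrase, gentamicin acetyltransferase and lacI fragments flagged in the feature table are most likely non-functional remnants of the resistance cassette's integron origin and of the backbone's history, not working elements.

The stored part is the tRNA[Met] terminator from Aspergillus niger, an RNA polymerase III termination signal. The automated annotation does not detect this insert, so its exact position and length are not defined in the feature table, and the record lists the cloning sites as unknown. In a modular cloning system, level 0 plasmids like this one hold a single standardised part that is released and joined in a fixed order with other parts, typically by Type IIS restriction-ligation, to form a transcription unit. A Pol III terminator would normally be paired with a Pol III promoter to end transcription of short non-coding RNAs, such as guide RNAs for CRISPR applications, although the record does not state a specific use. The plasmid has no fungal selection marker or replication element of its own and serves only as a part donor for higher-level assemblies.
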