Features (pLannotate 1.2.2; 6 found; start..end, strand, type, name):
    110..214     +  promoter       AmpR promoter: bla
    205..285     -  CDS            int (fragment): INT2_ECOLX - Protein inferred from homology: Swiss-Prot protein existence level 3. Putative integrase believed to be involved in the insertion of antibiotic resistance genes into plasmids and transposons. From Escherichia coli.
    373..429     +  CDS            GmR (fragment): gentamycin acetyltransferase; aacC1; confers resistance to gentamycin
    436..1224    +  CDS            aadA: S3AD_ECOLX - Experimental evidence at protein level: Swiss-Prot protein existence level 1. Mediates bacterial resistance to the antibiotics streptomycin and spectinomycin. From Escherichia coli.
   1398..1986    +  rep_origin     ori: high-copy-number ColE1/pMB1/pBR322/pUC origin of replication
   2169..2218    +  CDS            lacI (fragment): lac repressor; lacI; The lac repressor binds to the lac operator to inhibit transcription in E. coli. This inhibition can be relieved by adding lactose or isopropyl-β-D-thiogalactopyranoside (IPTG).
>Addgene plasmid #171356 | pFTK084 | addgene full sequence | sequence record 351674 | Addgene NGS Result
GTGGCTCTTCAGTGGACGAAAGGGCCTCGTGATACGCCTATTTTTATAGGTTAATGTCATGATAATAATG
GTTTCTTAGACGTCAGGTGGCACTTTTCGGGGAAATGTGCGCGGAACCCCTATTTGTTTATTTTTCTAAA
TACATTCAAATATGTATCCGCTCATGAGACAATAACCCTGATAAATGCTTCAATAATATTGAAAAAGGAA
GAGTATGCGCTCACGCAACTGGTCCAGAACCTTGACCGAACGCAGCGGTGGTAACGGCGCAGTGGCGGTT
TTCATGGCTTGTTATGACTGTTTTTTTTTGGGGTACAGTCTATGCCTCGGGCATCCAAGCAGCAAGCGCG
TTACGCCGTGGGTCGATGTTTGATGTTATGGAGCAGCAACGATGTTACGCAGCAGGGCAGTCGCCCTAAA
ACAAAGTTAAACATCATGAGGGAAGCGGTGATCGCCGAAGTATCGACTCAACTATCAGAGGTAGTTGGCG
TCATCGAGCGCCATCTCGAACCGACGTTGCTGGCCGTACATTTGTACGGCTCCGCAGTGGATGGCGGCCT
GAAGCCACACAGCGATATTGATTTGCTGGTTACGGTGACCGTAAGGCTTGATGAAACAACGCGGCGAGCT
TTGATCAACGACCTTTTGGAAACTTCGGCTTCCCCTGGAGAGAGCGAGATTCTCCGCGCTGTAGAAGTCA
CCATTGTTGTGCACGACGACATCATTCCGTGGCGTTATCCAGCTAAGCGCGAACTGCAATTTGGAGAATG
GCAGCGCAATGACATTCTTGCAGGTATCTTCGAGCCAGCCACGATCGACATTGATCTGGCTATCTTGCTG
ACAAAAGCAAGAGAACATAGCGTTGCCTTGGTAGGTCCAGCGGCGGAGGAACTCTTTGATCCGGTTCCTG
AACAGGATCTATTTGAGGCGCTAAATGAAACCTTAACGCTATGGAACTCGCCGCCCGACTGGGCTGGCGA
TGAGCGAAATGTAGTGCTTACGTTGTCCCGCATTTGGTACAGCGCAGTAACCGGCAAAATCGCGCCGAAG
GATGTCGCTGCCGACTGGGCAATGGAGCGCCTGCCGGCCCAGTATCAGCCCGTCATACTTGAAGCTAGAC
AGGCTTATCTTGGACAAGAAGAAGATCGCTTGGCCTCGCGCGCAGATCAGTTGGAAGAATTTGTCCATTA
CGTAAAAGGCGAGATCACCAAGGTAGTCGGCAAATAACTGTCAGACCAAGTTTACTCATATATACTTTAG
ATTGATTTAAAACTTCATTTTTAATTTAAAAGGATCTAGGTGAAGATCCTTTTTGATAATCTCATGACCA
AAATCCCTTAACGTGAGTTTTCGTTCCACTGAGCGTCAGACCCCGTAGAAAAGATCAAAGGATCTTCTTG
AGATCCTTTTTTTCTGCGCGTAATCTGCTGCTTGCAAACAAAAAAACCACCGCTACCAGCGGTGGTTTGT
TTGCCGGATCAAGAGCTACCAACTCTTTTTCCGAAGGTAACTGGCTTCAGCAGAGCGCAGATACCAAATA
CTGTTCTTCTAGTGTAGCCGTAGTTAGGCCACCACTTCAAGAACTCTGTAGCACCGCCTACATACCTCGC
TCTGCTAATCCTGTTACCAGTGGCTGCTGCCAGTGGCGATAAGTCGTGTCTTACCGGGTTGGACTCAAGA
CGATAGTTACCGGATAAGGCGCAGCGGTCGGGCTGAACGGGGGGTTCGTGCACACAGCCCAGCTTGGAGC
GAACGACCTACACCGAACTGAGATACCTACAGCGTGAGCTATGAGAAAGCGCCACGCTTCCCGAAGGGAG
AAAGGCGGACAGGTATCCGGTAAGCGGCAGGGTCGGAACAGGAGAGCGCACGAGGGAGCTTCCAGGGGGA
AACGCCTGGTATCTTTATAGTCCTGTCGGGTTTCGCCACCTCTGACTTGAGCGTCGATTTTTGTGATGCT
CGTCAGGGGGGCGGAGCCTATGGAAAAACGCCAGCAACGCGGCCTTTTTACGGTTCCTGGCCTTTTGCTG
GCCTTTTGCTCACATGTTCTTTCCTGCGTTATCCCCTGATTCTGTGGATAACCGTATTACCGCCTTTGAG
TGAGCTGATACCGCTCGCCGCAGCCGAACGACCGAGCGCAGCGAGTCAGTGAGCGAGGAAGCGGAAGAGC
GCCCAATACGCAAACCGCCTCTCCCCGCGCGTTGGCCGATTCATTAATCACTCTGTGGTCTCAGCTTTCG
ATCTTTTTTTTCGCCTTATTATCGATTCTCCGGCTTCATATTATCTCCGATTCTACTCACACCAACCTAG
GTAGCCTTACAGCTTCCTATGTCAAACGGGAATTAGCTATGTTTTATAAAGTCTGTTGTAAAAGACGGTC
AAGTCTGTTGTAAAAGACGGTCAAGTCTTTAGACTCACCATCATTTTGATCGCCCTACAAATAGATAGAA
CTTGGGAAGACGCTTGAGACCACGAA
